Addgene plasmid #118570: pMRE-Tn7-156
Purpose: miniTn7 plasmid to deliver constitutively expressed fluorescent protein genes in bacteria
Depositing lab: Mitja Remus-Emsermann. Depositing organization: University of Canterbury. Publication: Chromatic Bacteria - A Broad Host-Range Plasmid and Chromosomal Insertion Toolbox for Fluorescent Protein Expression in Bacteria. Schlechter RO, Jun H, Bernach M, Oso S, Boyd E, Munoz-Lintz DA, Dobson RCJ, Remus DM, Remus-Emsermann MNP. Front Microbiol. 2018 Dec 12;9:3052. doi: 10.3389/fmicb.2018.03052. eCollection 2018. PubMed 30631309.
Backbone
  Vector backbone: pGRG36
  Vector type: Bacterial Expression ; miniTn7 delivery vector
  Selectable markers: Chloramphenicol/ Kanamycin
Growth in bacteria
  Bacterial resistance: Ampicillin, 100 μg/mL
  Growth temperature: 30°C
  Growth strain: E. coli S17-1 lambda pir
  Copy number: Low Copy
Gene/Insert
  Gene/Insert name: mCardinal
  Species: Synthetic
  Cloning method: Restriction Enzyme; 5′ cloning site Unknown (unknown if destroyed)
Resource information
  A portion of this plasmid was derived from a plasmid made by: mCardinal-pBAD
Terms and licenses: Academic/Nonprofit Terms; Industry Terms: Not Available to Industry
Depositor comments: Please visit https://www.biorxiv.org/content/early/2018/09/07/402172 for bioRxiv preprint.
How to cite: pMRE-Tn7-156 was a gift from Mitja Remus-Emsermann (Addgene plasmid # 118570 ; http://n2t.net/addgene:118570 ; RRID:Addgene_118570)
