[The description below was written by a language model from this plasmid's Addgene catalogue record and pLannotate feature annotations shown in this document.]
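Description:
pMRE-Tn7-156 is a 15.5 kb mini-Tn7 delivery plasmid built on the pGRG36 backbone and designed to place a constitutively expressed fluorescent protein gene into bacterial chromosomes. It replicates at low copy from the pSC101 origin with the temperature-sensitive Rep101 protein (A56V), which explains the 30°C propagation temperature and allows the plasmid to be lost at elevated temperature after transposition. The backbone carries AmpR (β-lactamase) for selection in E. coli and an incP oriT, so it can be mobilised by conjugation from a donor such as the recorded S17-1 lambda pir host. Small fragments of an f1 origin, a tetracycline resistance gene and a Tn5 transposase are also annotated and appear to be cloning remnants.

The transposable cargo lies between the Tn7L and Tn7R ends, spanning the origin of the circular sequence. It comprises a kanamycin resistance gene (aphA-3), the mCardinal coding sequence (a far-red fluorescent protein derived from mNeptune, taken from mCardinal-pBAD) followed by the lambda t0 terminator, and a chloramphenicol acetyltransferase gene with its own promoter and an rrnB T1 terminator. The promoter driving mCardinal is not annotated in the feature table, although the record describes expression as constitutive. Outside the transposon ends, the tnsABCD genes sit under the araBAD promoter with divergent araC, followed by a truncated tnsE and rrnB terminators. TnsABC plus TnsD direct high-frequency, site-specific insertion into the att-Tn7 site. The construct belongs to a toolbox for fluorescently tagging diverse bacteria, yielding single-copy chromosomal integrants selectable with kanamycin or chloramphenicol.
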