Features (pLannotate 1.2.2; 29 found; start..end, strand, type, name):
      1..735     +  CDS            mCardinal (sequence partly withheld): far-red fluorescent protein derived from mNeptune, with further red-shifted spectra
    752..846     +  terminator     lambda t0 terminator: transcription terminator from phage lambda
    861..889     +  promoter       cat promoter (fragment): promoter of the E. coli cat gene encoding chloramphenicol acetyltransferase
    890..1546    +  CDS            cat: CAT_ECOLX - Experimental evidence at protein level: Swiss-Prot protein existence level 1. This enzyme is an effector of chloramphenicol resistance in bacteria. From Escherichia coli. This protein is used as a marker in many commonly used cloning vectors, such as pACYC184.
   1614..1700    +  terminator     rrnB T1 terminator: Escherichia coli rrnB; transcription terminator T1 from the E. coli rrnB gene
   1785..1983    +  mobile_element Tn7R (fragment): mini-Tn7 element (right end of the Tn7 transposon) Tn7
   2021..2039    +  promoter       tet promoter (fragment): E. coli promoter for tetracycline efflux protein gene
   2129..3007    -  CDS            araC: L-arabinose regulatory protein; araC
   3034..3318    +  promoter       araBAD promoter: araBAD; promoter of the L-arabinose operon of E. coli; the araC regulatory gene is transcribed in the opposite direction (Guzman et al., 1995)
   3339..3357    +  misc_feature   MCS (fragment): pUC18/19 multiple cloning site
   3436..4254    +  CDS            tnsA: TNSA_ECOLX - Experimental evidence at protein level: Swiss-Prot protein existence level 1. Required for Tn7 transposition. Forms the transposase, together with TnsB. TnsA executes the 5'-DNA strand breakage reaction. TnsABC and TnsD promote high-frequency insertion of Tn7 into a specific target site known as ATT-Tn7 whereas TnsABC and TnsD promote low- frequency insertion into many different sites. From Escherichia coli.
   4244..6349    +  CDS            tnsB: TNSB_ECOLX - Experimental evidence at protein level: Swiss-Prot protein existence level 1. Sequence-specific, DNA-binding protein required for Tn7 transposition. Recognizes sequences necessary for recombination at both left and right ends of Tn7 and, together with TnsA, forms the transposase. TnsB executes the 5'-DNA strand breakage and joining reactions. From Escherichia coli.
   6349..8013    +  CDS            tnsC: TNSC_ECOLX - Experimental evidence at protein level: Swiss-Prot protein existence level 1. TnsABC + TnsD promote high-frequency insertion of Tn7 into a specific target site known as att-Tn7 whereas TnsABC + TnsE promote low-frequency insertion into many different sites. From Escherichia coli.
   8019..9542    +  CDS            tnsD: TNSD_ECOLX - Protein predicted: Swiss-Prot protein existence level 4. TnsABC + TnsD promote high-frequency insertion of Tn7 into a specific target site known as att-Tn7 whereas TnsABC + TnsE promote low-frequency insertion into many different sites. From Escherichia coli.
   9549..9938    +  CDS            tnsE (fragment): TNSE_ECOLX - Experimental evidence at protein level: Swiss-Prot protein existence level 1. TnsABC + TnsD promote high-frequency insertion of Tn7 into a specific target site known as att-Tn7 whereas TnsABC + TnsE promote low-frequency insertion into many different sites. From Escherichia coli.
   9939..9976    +  misc_feature   MCS (fragment): pUC18/19 multiple cloning site
  10060..10175   +  ncRNA          5S rRNA: Accession: RF00001 - 5S ribosomal RNA
  10179..10265   +  terminator     rrnB T1 terminator: Escherichia coli rrnB; transcription terminator T1 from the E. coli rrnB gene
  10357..10384   +  terminator     rrnB T2 terminator: transcription terminator T2 from the E. coli rrnB gene
  10403..10494   +  promoter       AmpR promoter: bla
  10495..11355   +  CDS            AmpR: β-lactamase; bla; confers resistance to ampicillin, carbenicillin, and related antibiotics
  11397..11525   +  rep_origin     f1 ori (fragment) (sequence partly withheld): f1 bacteriophage origin of replication; arrow indicates direction of (+) strand synthesis
  11526..11635   -  oriT           oriT: incP origin of transfer
  11638..11890   +  CDS            TcR (fragment): tetracycline efflux protein; tet; confers resistance to tetracycline
  12375..12597   +  rep_origin     pSC101 ori: low-copy replication origin that requires the Rep101 protein
  12645..13595   +  CDS            Rep101(Ts): temperature-sensitive version of the RepA protein needed for replication with the pSC101 origin (Armstrong et al., 1984); rep101 encoding an A56V mutation
  14028..14193   +  mobile_element Tn7L: mini-Tn7 element (left end of the Tn7 transposon) Tn7
  14366..15160   +  CDS            KanR: aminoglycoside phosphotransferase; aphA-3; confers resistance to kanamycin
  15168..15485   +  CDS            tnpA (fragment): TN5P_ECOLX - Also known as tnp. Experimental evidence at protein level: Swiss-Prot protein existence level 1. Mediates transposition of transposon Tn5 by a 'cut and paste' mechanism. First, the monomeric transposase binds the 19 bp inverted DNA repeats flanking the transposon. Then, dimerization of the DNA- bound transposase creates a synaptic DNA complex. After nicking of the first DNA strand, excision of the transposon proceeds through a series of intermediates. The transposase then mediates the insertion of the transposon at a new site by strand transfer. The activity of the wild- type tran
>Addgene plasmid #118570 | pMRE-Tn7-156 | addgene full sequence | sequence record 226455 | Addgene NGS Result
[732 nt withheld, positions 1-732]
TAATAATTAGCTGAGCTTGGACTCCTGTTGATAGATCCAGTAATGACCTCAGAACTCCATCTGGATTTGT
TCAGAACGCTCGGTTGCCGCCGGGCGTTTTTTATTGGTGAGAATCCAAGCTAGCTTGGCGAGATTTTCAG
GAGCTAAGGAAGCTAAAATGGAGAAAAAAATCACTGGATATACCACCGTTGATATATCCCAATGGCATCG
TAAAGAACATTTTGAGGCATTTCAGTCAGTTGCTCAATGTACCTATAACCAGACCGTTCAGCTGGATATT
ACGGCCTTTTTAAAGACCGTAAAGAAAAATAAGCACAAGTTTTATCCGGCCTTTATTCACATTCTTGCCC
GCCTGATGAATGCTCATCCGGAATTTCGTATGGCAATGAAAGACGGTGAGCTGGTGATATGGGATAGTGT
TCACCCTTGTTACACCGTTTTCCATGAGCAAACTGAAACGTTTTCATCGCTCTGGAGTGAATACCACGAC
GATTTCCGGCAGTTTCTACACATATATTCGCAAGATGTGGCGTGTTACGGTGAAAACCTGGCCTATTTCC
CTAAAGGGTTTATTGAGAATATGTTTTTCGTCTCAGCCAATCCCTGGGTGAGTTTCACCAGTTTTGATTT
AAACGTGGCCAATATGGACAACTTCTTCGCCCCCGTTTTCACCATGGGCAAATATTATACGCAAGGCGAC
AAGGTGCTGATGCCGCTGGCGATTCAGGTTCATCATGCCGTTTGTGATGGCTTCCATGTCGGCAGAATGC
TTAATGAATTACAACAGTACTGCGATGAGTGGCAGGGCGGGGCGTAATTTTTTTAAGGCAGTTATTGGTG
CCCTTAAACGCCTGGGGTAATGACTCTCTAGCTTGAGGCATCAAATAAAACGAAAGGCTCAGTCGAAAGA
CTGGGCCTTTCGTTTTATCTGTTGTTTGTCGGTGAACGCTCTCCTGAGTAGGACAAATCCGCCGCTAGGA
GCTTGCGGCCGCCAGGGGTCAATAGCGGCCGCCACTCGAGCACCTAGGAGGCGCGCCACGGCCGCGTCGA
CCCCACGCCCCTCTTTAATACGACGGGCAATTTGCACTTCAGAAAATGAAGAGTTTGCTTTAGCCATAAC
AAAAGTCCAGTATGCTTTTTCACAGCATAACTGGACTGATTTCAGTTTACAACTATTCTGTCTAGTTTAA
GACTTTATTGTCATAGTTTAGATCTATTTTGTTCAGTTTAAGACTTTATTGTCCGCCCACAGGCCACGAT
GCGTCCGGCGTAGAGGATCTGCTCATGTTTGACAGCTTATCATCGATGCATAATGTGCCTGTCAAATGGA
CGAAGCAGGGATTCTGCAAACCCTATGCTACTCCGTCAAGCCGTCAATTGTCTGATTCGTTACCAATTAT
GACAACTTGACGGCTACATCATTCACTTTTTCTTCACAACCGGCACGGAACTCGCTCGGGCTGGCCCCGG
TGCATTTTTTAAATACCCGCGAGAAATAGAGTTGATCGTCAAAACCAACATTGCGACCGACGGTGGCGAT
AGGCATCCGGGTGGTGCTCAAAAGCAGCTTCGCCTGGCTGATACGTTGGTCCTCGCGCCAGCTTAAGACG
CTAATCCCTAACTGCTGGCGGAAAAGATGTGACAGACGCGACGGCGACAAGCAAACATGCTGTGCGACGC
TGGCGATATCAAAATTGCTGTCTGCCAGGTGATCGCTGATGTACTGACAAGCCTCGCGTACCCGATTATC
CATCGGTGGATGGAGCGACTCGTTAATCGCTTCCATGCGCCGCAGTAACAATTGCTCAAGCAGATTTATC
GCCAGCAGCTCCGAATAGCGCCCTTCCCCTTGCCCGGCGTTAATGATTTGCCCAAACAGGTCGCTGAAAT
GCGGCTGGTGCGCTTCATCCGGGCGAAAGAACCCCGTATTGGCAAATATTGACGGCCAGTTAAGCCATTC
ATGCCAGTAGGCGCGCGGACGAAAGTAAACCCACTGGTGATACCATTCGCGAGCCTCCGGATGACGACCG
TAGTGATGAATCTCTCCTGGCGGGAACAGCAAAATATCACCCGGTCGGCAAACAAATTCTCGTCCCTGAT
TTTTCACCACCCCCTGACCGCGAATGGTGAGATTGAGAATATAACCTTTCATTCCCAGCGGTCGGTCGAT
AAAAAAATCGAGATAACCGTTGGCCTCAATCGGCGTTAAACCCGCCACCAGATGGGCATTAAACGAGTAT
CCCGGCAGCAGGGGATCATTTTGCGCTTCAGCCATACTTTTCATACTCCCGCCATTCAGAGAAGAAACCA
ATTGTCCATATTGCATCAGACATTGCCGTCACTGCGTCTTTTACTGGCTCTTCTCGCTAACCAAACCGGT
AACCCCGCTTATTAAAAGCATTCTGTAACAAAGCGGGACCAAAGCCATGACAAAAACGCGTAACAAAAGT
GTCTATAATCACGGCAGAAAAGTCCACATTGATTATTTGCACGGCGTCACACTTTGCTATGCCATAGCAT
TTTTATCCATAAGATTAGCGGATCCTACCTGACGCTTTTTATCGCAACTCTCTACTGTTTCTCCATACCC
GTTTTTTTGGGCTAGCGAATTCGAGCTCGGTACCCAAGTCTTAAACTAGACAGAATAGTTGTAAACTGAA
ATCAGTCCAGTTATGCTGTGAAAAAGCATACTGGACTTTTGTTATGGCTAAAGCAAACTCTTCATTTTCT
GAAGTGCAAATTGCCCGTCGTATTAAAGAGGGGCGTGGCCAAGGGCATGGTAAAGACTATATTCCATGGC
TAACAGTACAAGAAGTTCCTTCTTCAGGTCGTTCCCACCGTATTTATTCTCATAAGACGGGACGAGTCCA
TCATTTGCTATCTGACTTAGAGCTTGCTGTTTTTCTCAGTCTTGAGTGGGAGAGCAGCGTGCTAGATATA
CGCGAGCAGTTCCCCTTATTACCTAGTGATACCAGGCAGATTGCAATAGATAGTGGTATTAAGCATCCTG
TTATTCGTGGTGTAGATCAGGTTATGTCTACTGATTTTTTAGTGGACTGCAAAGATGGTCCTTTTGAGCA
GTTTGCTATTCAAGTCAAACCTGCAGCAGCCTTACAAGACGAGCGTACCTTAGAAAAACTAGAACTAGAG
CGTCGCTATTGGCAGCAAAAGCAAATTCCTTGGTTCATTTTTACTGATAAAGAAATAAATCCCGTAGTAA
AAGAAAATATTGAATGGCTTTATTCAGTGAAAACAGAAGAAGTTTCTGCGGAGCTTTTAGCACAACTATC
CCCATTGGCCCATATCCTGCAAGAAAAAGGAGATGAAAACATTATCAATGTCTGTAAGCAGGTTGATATT
GCTTATGATTTGGAGTTAGGCAAAACATTGAGTGAGATACGAGCCTTAACCGCAAATGGTTTTATTAAGT
TCAATATTTATAAGTCTTTCAGGGCAAATAAGTGTGCAGATCTCTGTATTAGCCAAGTAGTGAATATGGA
GGAGTTGCGCTATGTGGCAAATTAATGAGGTTGTGCTATTTGATAATGATCCGTATCGCATTTTGGCTAT
AGAGGATGGCCAAGTTGTCTGGATGCAAATAAGCGCTGATAAAGGAGTTCCACAAGCTAGGGCTGAGTTG
TTGCTAATGCAGTATTTAGATGAAGGCCGCTTAGTTAGAACTGATGACCCTTATGTACATCTTGATTTAG
AAGAGCCGTCTGTAGATTCTGTCAGCTTCCAGAAGCGCGAGGAGGATTATCGAAAAATTCTTCCTATTAT
TAATAGTAAGGATCGTTTCGACCCTAAAGTCAGAAGCGAACTCGTTGAGCATGTGGTCCAAGAACATAAG
GTTACTAAGGCTACAGTTTATAAGTTGTTACGCCGTTACTGGCAGCGTGGTCAAACGCCTAATGCATTAA
TTCCTGACTACAAAAACAGCGGTGCACCAGGGGAAAGACGTTCAGCGACAGGAACAGCAAAGATTGGCCG
AGCCAGAGAATATGGTAAGGGTGAAGGAACCAAGGTAACGCCCGAGATTGAACGCCTTTTTAGGTTGACC
ATAGAAAAGCACCTGTTAAATCAAAAAGGTACAAAGACCACCGTTGCCTATAGACGATTTGTGGACTTGT
TTGCTCAGTATTTTCCTCGCATTCCCCAAGAGGATTACCCAACACTACGTCAGTTTCGTTATTTTTATGA
TCGAGAATACCCTAAAGCTCAGCGCTTAAAGTCTAGAGTTAAAGCAGGGGTATATAAAAAAGACGTACGA
CCCTTAAGTAGTACAGCCACTTCTCAGGCGTTAGGCCCTGGGAGTCGTTATGAGATTGATGCCACGATTG
CTGATATTTATTTAGTGGATCATCATGATCGCCAAAAAATCATAGGAAGACCAACGCTTTACATTGTGAT
TGATGTGTTTAGTCGGATGATCACGGGCTTTTATATCGGCTTTGAAAATCCGTCTTATGTGGTGGCGATG
CAGGCTTTTGTAAATGCTTGCTCTGACAAAACGGCCATTTGTGCCCAGCATGATATTGAGATTAGTAGCT
CAGACTGGCCGTGTGTAGGTTTGCCAGATGTGTTGCTAGCGGACCGTGGCGAATTAATGAGTCATCAGGT
CGAAGCCTTAGTTTCTAGTTTTAATGTGCGAGTGGAAAGTGCTCCACCTAGACGTGGCGATGCTAAAGGC
ATAGTGGAAAGCACTTTTAGAACACTACAAGCCGAGTTTAAGTCCTTTGCACCTGGCATTGTAGAGGGCA
GTCGGATCAAAAGCCATGGTGAAACAGACTATAGGTTAGATGCATCTCTGTCGGTATTTGAGTTCACACA
AATTATTTTGCGTACGATCTTATTCAGAAATAACCATCTGGTGATGGATAAATACGATCGAGATGCTGAT
TTTCCTACAGATTTACCGTCTATTCCTGTCCAGCTATGGCAATGGGGTATGCAGCATCGTACAGGTAGTT
TAAGGGCTGTGGAGCAAGAGCAGTTGCGAGTAGCGTTACTGCCTCGCCGAAAGGTCTCTATTTCTTCATT
TGGCGTTAATTTGTGGGGTTTGTATTACTCGGGGTCAGAGATTCTGCGTGAGGGTTGGTTGCAGCGGAGC
ACTGATATAGCTAGACCTCAACATTTAGAAGCGGCTTATGACCCAGTGCTGGTTGATACGATTTATTTGT
TTCCGCAAGTTGGCAGCCGTGTATTTTGGCGCTGTAATCTGACGGAACGTAGTCGGCAGTTTAAAGGTCT
CTCATTTTGGGAGGTTTGGGATATACAAGCACAAGAAAAACACAATAAAGCCAATGCGAAGCAGGATGAG
TTAACTAAACGCAGGGAGCTTGAGGCGTTTATTCAGCAAACCATTCAGAAAGCGAATAAGTTAACGCCCA
GTACTACTGAGCCCAAATCAACACGCATTAAGCAGATTAAAACTAATAAAAAAGAAGCCGTGACCTCGGA
GCGTAAAAAACGTGCGGAGCATTTGAAGCCAAGCTCTTCAGGTGATGAGGCTAAAGTTATTCCTTTCAAC
GCAGTGGAAGCGGATGATCAAGAAGATTACAGCCTACCCACATACGTGCCTGAATTATTTCAGGATCCAC
CAGAAAAGGATGAGTCATGAGTGCTACCCGGATTCAAGCAGTTTATCGTGATACGGGGGTAGAGGCTTAT
CGTGATAATCCTTTTATCGAGGCCTTACCACCATTACAAGAGTCAGTGAATAGTGCTGCATCACTGAAAT
CCTCTTTACAGCTTACTTCCTCTGACTTGCAAAAGTCCCGTGTTATCAGAGCTCATACCATTTGTCGTAT
TCCAGATGACTATTTTCAGCCATTAGGTACGCATTTGCTACTAAGTGAGCGTATTTCGGTCATGATTCGA
GGTGGCTACGTAGGCAGAAATCCTAAAACAGGAGATTTACAAAAGCATTTACAAAATGGTTATGAGCGTG
TTCAAACGGGAGAGTTGGAGACATTTCGCTTTGAGGAGGCACGATCTACGGCACAAAGCTTATTGTTAAT
TGGTTGTTCTGGTAGTGGGAAGACGACCTCTCTTCATCGTATTCTAGCCACGTATCCTCAGGTGATTTAC
CATCGTGAACTCAATGTAGAGCAGGTGGTGTATTTGAAAATAGACTGCTCGCATAATGGTTCGCTAAAAG
AAATCTGCTTGAATTTTTTCAGAGCGTTGGATCGAGCCTTGGGCTCGAACTATGAGCGTCGTTATGGCTT
AAAACGTCATGGTATAGAAACCATGTTGGCTTTGATGTCGCAAATAGCCAATGCACATGCTTTAGGGTTG
TTGGTTATTGATGAAATTCAGCATTTAAGCCGCTCTCGTTCGGGTGGATCTCAAGAGATGCTGAACTTTT
TTGTGACGATGGTGAATATTATTGGCGTACCAGTGATGTTGATTGGTACCCCTAAAGCACGAGAGATTTT
TGAGGCTGATTTGCGGTCTGCACGTAGAGGGGCAGGGTTTGGAGCTATATTCTGGGATCCTATACAACAA
ACGCAACGTGGAAAGCCCAATCAAGAGTGGATCGCTTTTACGGATAATCTTTGGCAATTACAGCTTTTAC
AACGCAAAGATGCGCTGTTATCGGATGAGGTCCGTGATGTGTGGTATGAGCTAAGCCAAGGAGTGATGGA
CATTGTAGTAAAACTTTTTGTACTCGCTCAGCTCCGTGCGCTAGCTTTAGGCAATGAGCGTATTACCGCT
GGTTTATTGCGGCAAGTGTATCAAGATGAGTTAAAGCCTGTGCACCCCATGCTAGAGGCATTACGCTCGG
GTATCCCAGAACGCATTGCTCGTTATTCTGATCTAGTCGTTCCCGAGATTGATAAACGGTTAATCCAACT
TCAGCTAGATATCGCAGCGATACAAGAACAAACACCAGAAGAAAAAGCCCTTCAAGAGTTAGATACCGAA
GATCAGCGTCATTTATATCTGATGCTGAAAGAGGATTACGATTCAAGCCTGTTAATTCCCACTATTAAAA
AAGCGTTTAGCCAGAATCCAACGATGACAAGACAAAAGTTACTGCCTCTTGTTTTGCAGTGGTTGATGGA
AGGCGAAACGGTAGTGTCAGAACTAGAAAAGCCCTCCAAGAGTAAAAAGGTTTCGGCTATAAAGGTAGTC
AAGCCCAGCGACTGGGATAGCTTGCCTGATACGGATTTACGTTATATCTATTCACAACGCCAACCTGAAA
AAACCATGCATGAACGGTTAAAAGGGAAAGGGGTAATAGTGGATATGGCGAGCTTATTTAAACAAGCAGG
TTAGCCATGAGAAACTTTCCTGTTCCGTACTCGAATGAGCTGATTTATAGCACTATTGCACGGGCAGGCG
TTTATCAAGGGATTGTTAGTCCTAAGCAGCTGTTGGATGAGGTGTATGGCAACCGCAAGGTGGTCGCTAC
CTTAGGTCTGCCCTCGCATTTAGGTGTGATAGCAAGACATCTACATCAAACAGGACGTTACGCTGTTCAG
CAGCTTATTTATGAGCATACCTTATTCCCTTTATATGCTCCGTTTGTAGGCAAGGAGCGCCGAGACGAAG
CTATTCGGTTAATGGAGTACCAAGCGCAAGGTGCGGTGCATTTAATGCTAGGAGTCGCTGCTTCTAGAGT
TAAGAGCGATAACCGCTTTAGATACTGCCCTGATTGCGTTGCTCTTCAGCTAAATAGGTATGGGGAAGCC
TTTTGGCAACGAGATTGGTATTTGCCCGCTTTGCCATATTGTCCAAAACACGGTGCTTTAGTCTTCTTTG
ATAGAGCTGTAGATGATCACCGACATCAATTTTGGGCTTTGGGTCATACTGAGCTGCTTTCAGACTACCC
CAAAGACTCCCTATCTCAATTAACAGCACTAGCTGCTTATATAGCCCCTCTGTTAGATGCTCCACGAGCG
CAAGAGCTTTCCCCAAGCCTTGAGCAGTGGACGCTGTTTTATCAGCGCTTAGCGCAGGATCTAGGGCTAA
CCAAAAGCAAGCACATTCGTCATGACTTGGTGGCGGAGAGAGTGAGGCAGACTTTTAGTGATGAGGCACT
AGAGAAACTGGATTTAAAGTTGGCAGAGAACAAGGACACGTGTTGGCTGAAAAGTATATTCCGTAAGCAT
AGAAAAGCCTTTAGTTATTTACAGCATAGTATTGTGTGGCAAGCCTTATTGCCAAAACTAACGGTTATAG
AAGCGCTACAGCAGGCAAGTGCTCTTACTGAGCACTCTATAACGACAAGACCTGTTAGCCAGTCTGTGCA
ACCTAACTCTGAAGATTTATCTGTTAAGCATAAAGACTGGCAGCAACTAGTGCATAAATACCAAGGAATT
AAGGCGGCAAGACAGTCTTTAGAGGGTGGGGTGCTATACGCTTGGCTTTACCGACATGACAGGGATTGGC
TAGTTCACTGGAATCAACAGCATCAACAAGAGCGTCTGGCACCCGCCCCTAGAGTTGATTGGAACCAAAG
AGATCGAATTGCTGTACGACAACTATTAAGAATCATAAAGCGTCTAGATAGTAGCCTTGATCACCCAAGA
GCGACATCGAGCTGGCTGTTAAAGCAAACTCCTAACGGAACCTCTCTTGCAAAAAATCTACAGAAACTGC
CTTTGGTAGCGCTTTGCTTAAAGCGTTACTCAGAGAGTGTGGAAGATTATCAAATTAGACGGATTAGCCA
AGCTTTTATTAAGCTTAAACAGGAAGATGTTGAGCTTAGGCGCTGGCGATTATTAAGAAGTGCAACGTTA
TCTAAAGAGCGGATAACTGAGGAAGCACAAAGATTCTTGGAAATGGTTTATGGGGAAGAGTGAGTGGTTA
GGCTAGCTACATTTAATGACAATGTGCAGGTTGTACATATTGGTCATTTATTCCGTAACTCGGGTCATAA
GGAGTGGCGTATTTTTGTTTGGTTTAATCCAATGCAAGAACGGAAATGGACTCGATTTACTCATTTGCCT
TTATTAAGTCGAGCTAAGGTGGTTAACAGTACAACAAAGCAAATAAATAAGGCGGATCGTGTGATTGAGT
TTGAAGCATCGGATCTTCAACGAGCCAAAATAATCGATTTTCCTAATCTCTCGTCCTTTGCTTCCGTACG
CAACAAGGATGGAGCGCAGAGTTCATTTATTTACGAAGCTGAAACACCATATAGCAAGACTCGTTATCAC
ATCCCACAGTTAGAGCTAGCTCGGTCATTATTTTTAGGGGATCCTCTAGAGTCGACCTGCAGGCATGCAA
GCTTGGCTGTTTTGGCGGATGAGAGAAGATTTTCAGCCTGATACAGATTAAATCAGAACGCAGAAGCGGT
CTGATAAAACAGAATTTGCCTGGCGGCAGTAGCGCGGTGGTCCCACCTGACCCCATGCCGAACTCAGAAG
TGAAACGCCGTAGCGCCGATGGTAGTGTGGGGTCTCCCCATGCGAGAGTAGGGAACTGCCAGGCATCAAA
TAAAACGAAAGGCTCAGTCGAAAGACTGGGCCTTTCGTTTTATCTGTTGTTTGTCGGTGAACGCTCTCCT
GAGTAGGACAAATCCGCCGGGAGCGGATTTGAACGTTGCGAAGCAACGGCCCGGAGGGTGGCGGGCAGGA
CGCCCGCCATAAACTGCCAGGCATCAAATTAAGCAGAAGGCCATCCTGACGGATGGCCTTTTTGCGTTTC
TACAAACTCTTTTGTTTATTTTTCTAAATACATTCAAATATGTATCCGCTCATGAGACAATAACCCTGAT
AAATGCTTCAATAATATTGAAAAAGGAAGAGTATGAGTATTCAACATTTCCGTGTCGCCCTTATTCCCTT
TTTTGCGGCATTTTGCCTTCCTGTTTTTGCTCACCCAGAAACGCTGGTGAAAGTAAAAGATGCTGAAGAT
CAGTTGGGTGCACGAGTGGGTTACATCGAACTGGATCTCAACAGCGGTAAGATCCTTGAGAGTTTTCGCC
CCGAAGAACGTTTTCCAATGATGAGCACTTTTAAAGTTCTGCTATGTGGCGCGGTATTATCCCGTGTTGA
CGCCGGGCAAGAGCAACTCGGTCGCCGCATACACTATTCTCAGAATGACTTGGTTGAGTACTCACCAGTC
ACAGAAAAGCATCTTACGGATGGCATGACAGTAAGAGAATTATGCAGTGCTGCCATAACCATGAGTGATA
ACACTGCGGCCAACTTACTTCTGACAACGATCGGAGGACCGAAGGAGCTAACCGCTTTTTTGCACAACAT
GGGGGATCATGTAACTCGCCTTGATCGTTGGGAACCGGAGCTGAATGAAGCCATACCAAACGACGAGCGT
GACACCACGATGCCTGCAGCAATGGCAACAACGTTGCGCAAACTATTAACTGGCGAACTACTTACTCTAG
CTTCCCGGCAACAATTAATAGACTGGATGGAGGCGGATAAAGTTGCAGGACCACTTCTGCGCTCGGCCCT
TCCGGCTGGCTGGTTTATTGCTGATAAATCTGGAGCCGGTGAGCGTGGGTCTCGCGGTATCATTGCAGCA
CTGGGGCCAGATGGTAAGCCCTCCCGTATCGTAGTTATCTACACGACGGGGAGTCAGGCAACTATGGATG
AACGAAATAGACAGATCGCTGAGATAGGTGCCTCACTGATTAAGCATTGGTAACTGTCAGACCAAGTTTA
CTCATATATACTTTAGATTGATT
[125 nt withheld, positions 11396-11520]
CGCCGCCGGCCAGCCTCGCAGAGCAGGATTCCCGTTGAGCACCGCCAGGTGCGAATAAGGGACAGTGAAG
AAGGAACACCCGCTCGCGGGTGGGCCTACTTCACCTATCCTGCCCGGCGGCATCACCGGCGCCACAGGTG
CGGTTGCTGGCGCCTATATCGCCGACATCACCGATGGGGAAGATCGGGCTCGCCACTTCGGGCTCATGAG
CGCTTGTTTCGGCGTGGGTATGGTGGCAGGCCCCGTGGCCGGGGGACTGTTGGGCGCCATCTCCTTGCAT
GCACCATTCCTTGCGGCGGCGGTGCTCAACGGCCTCAACCTACTACTGGGCTGCTTCCTAATGCAGGAGT
CGCATAAGGGAGAGCGTCGATCCCCGACAGTAAGACGGGTAAGCCTGTTGATGATACCGCTGCCTTACTG
GGTGCATTAGCCAGTCTGAATGACCTGTCACGGGATAATCCGAAGTGGTCAGACTGGAAAATCAGAGGGC
AGGAACTGCTGAACAGCAAAAAGTCAGATAGCACCACATAGCAGACCCGCCATAAAACGCCCTGAGAAGC
CCGTGACGGGCTTTTCTTGTATTATGGGTAGTTTCCTTGCATGAATCCATAAAAGGCGCCTGTAGTGCCA
TTTACCCCCATTCACTGCCAGAGCCGTGAGCGCAGCGAACTGAATGTCACGAAAAAGACAGCGACTCAGG
TGCCTGATGGTCGGAGACAAAAGGAATATTCAGCGATTTGCCCGAGCTTGCGAGGGTGCTACTTAAGCCT
TTAGGGTTTTAAGGTCTGTTTTGTAGAGGAGCAAACAGCGTTTGCGACATCCTTTTGTAATACTGCGGAA
CTGACTAAAGTAGTGAGTTATACACAGGGCTGGGATCTATTCTTTTTATCTTTTTTTATTCTTTCTTTAT
TCTATAAATTATAACCACTTGAATATAAACAAAAAAAACACACAAAGGTCTAGCGGAATTTACAGAGGGT
CTAGCAGAATTTACAAGTTTTCCAGCAAAGGTCTAGCAGAATTTACAGATACCCACAACTCAAAGGAAAA
GGACTAGTAATTATCATTGACTAGCCCATCTCAATTGGTATAGTGATTAAAATCACCTAGACCAATTGAG
ATGTATGTCTGAATTAGTTGTTTTCAAAGCAAATGAACTAGCGATTAGTCGCTATGACTTAACGGAGCAT
GAAACCAAGCTAATTTTATGCTGTGTGGCACTACTCAACCCCACGATTGAAAACCCTACAAGGAAAGAAC
GGACGGTATCGTTCACTTATAACCAATACGTTCAGATGATGAACATCAGTAGGGAAAATGCTTATGGTGT
ATTAGCTAAAGCAACCAGAGAGCTGATGACGAGAACTGTGGAAATCAGGAATCCTTTGGTTAAAGGCTTT
GAGATTTTCCAGTGGACAAACTATGCCAAGTTCTCAAGCGAAAAATTAGAATTAGTTTTTAGTGAAGAGA
TATTGCCTTATCTTTTCCAGTTAAAAAAATTCATAAAATATAATCTGGAACATGTTAAGTCTTTTGAAAA
CAAATACTCTATGAGGATTTATGAGTGGTTATTAAAAGAACTAACACAAAAGAAAACTCACAAGGCAAAT
ATAGAGATTAGCCTTGATGAATTTAAGTTCATGTTAATGCTTGAAAATAACTACCATGAGTTTAAAAGGC
TTAACCAATGGGTTTTGAAACCAATAAGTAAAGATTTAAACACTTACAGCAATATGAAATTGGTGGTTGA
TAAGCGAGGCCGCCCGACTGATACGTTGATTTTCCAAGTTGAACTAGATAGACAAATGGATCTCGTAACC
GAACTTGAGAACAACCAGATAAAAATGAATGGTGACAAAATACCAACAACCATTACATCAGATTCCTACC
TACATAACGGACTAAGAAAAACACTACACGATGCTTTAACTGCAAAAATTCAGCTCACCAGTTTTGAGGC
AAAATTTTTGAGTGACATGCAAAGTAAGTATGATCTCAATGGTTCGTTCTCATGGCTCACGCAAAAACAA
CGAACCACACTAGAGAACATACTGGCTAAATACGGAAGGATCTGAGGTTCTTATGGCTCTTGTATCTATC
AGTGAAGCATCAAGACTAACAAACAAAAGTAGAACAACTGTTCACCGTTACATATCAAAGGGAAAACTGT
CCATATGCACAGATGAAAACGGTGTAAAAAAGATAGATACATCAGAGCTTTTACGAGTTTTTGGTGCATT
TAAAGCTGTTCACCATGAACAGATCGACAATGTAACAGATGAACAGCATGTAACACCTAATAGAACAGGT
GAAACCAGTAAAACAAAGCAACTAGAACATGAAATTGAACACCTGAGACAACTTGTTACAGCTCAACAGT
CACACATAGACAGCCTGAAACAGGCGATGCTGCTTATCGAATCAAAGCTGCCGACAACACGGGAGCCAGT
GACGCCTCCCGTGGGGAAAAAATCATGGCAATTCTGGAAGAAATAGCGCTTTCAGCCTGTGGGCGGACAA
AATAGTTGGGAACTGGGAGGGGTGGAAATGGAGTTTTTAAGGATTATTTAGGGAAGAGTGACAAAATAGA
TGGGAACTGGGTGTAGCGTCGTAAGCTAATACGAAAATTAAAAATGACAAAATAGTTTGGAACTAGATTT
CACTTATCTGGTTGGTCGACACTAGTATTACCCTGTTATCCCTAGATTTAAATGATATCGGATCCTAGTA
AGCCACGTTTTAATTAATCAGATCCCATAAACTGCCAGGAATTGGGGATCGGATTCGAGTAAGAATTCCC
TTGGGGTATCTTTAAATACTGTAGAAAAGAGGAAGGAAATAATAAATGGCTAAAATGAGAATATCACCGG
AATTGAAAAAACTGATCGAAAAATACCGCTGCGTAAAAGATACGGAAGGAATGTCTCCTGCTAAGGTATA
TAAGCTGGTGGGAGAAAATGAAAACCTATATTTAAAAATGACGGACAGCCGGTATAAAGGGACCACCTAT
GATGTGGAACGGGAAAAGGACATGATGCTATGGCTGGAAGGAAAGCTGCCTGTTCCAAAGGTCCTGCACT
TTGAACGGCATGATGGCTGGAGCAATCTGCTCATGAGTGAGGCCGATGGCGTCCTTTGCTCGGAAGAGTA
TGAAGATGGACAAAGCCCTGAAAAGATTATCGAGCTGTATGCGGAGTGCATCAGGCTCTTTCACTCCATC
GACATATCGGATTGTCCCTATACGAATAGCTTAGACAGCCGCTTAGCCGAATTGGATTACTTACTGAATA
ACGATCTGGCCGATGTGGATTGCGAAAACTGGGAAGAAGACACTCCATTTAAAGATCCGCGCGAGCTGTA
TGATTTTTTAAAGACGGAAAAGCCCGAAGAGGAACTTGTCTTTTCCCACGGCGACCTGGGAGACAGCAAC
ATCTTTGTGAAAGATGGCAAAGTAAGTGGCTTTATTGATCTTGGGAGAAGCGGCAGGGCGGACAAGTGGT
ATGACATTGCCTTCTGCGTCCGGTCGATCAGGGAGGATGTCGGGGAAGAACAGTATGTCGAGCTATTTTT
TGACTTACTGGGGATCAAGCCTGATTGGGAGAAAATAAAATATTATATTTTACTGGATGAATTGTTTTAG
AGCTCGCACGCTGCCGCAAGCACTCAGGGCGCAAGGGCTGCTAAAGGAAGCGGAACACGTAGAAAGCCAG
TCCGCAGAAACGGTGCTGACCCCGGATGAATGTCAGCTACTGGGCTATCTGGACAAGGGAAAACGCAAGC
GCAAAGAGAAAGCAGGTAGCTTGCAGTGGGCTTACATGGCGATAGCTAGACTGGGCGGTTTTATGGACAG
CAAGCGAACCGGAATTGCCAGCTGGGGCGCCCTCTGGTAAGGTTGGGAAGCCCTGCAAAGTAAACTGGAT
GGCTTTCTTGCCGCCAAGGATCTGATGGCGCAGGGGATCAAGATCTGATCAAGAGACAGGATACTAGTGG
AGGAAGAAAAA
